Addgene plasmid #152156: pGBW-m4133648
Purpose: Mammalian expression plasmid for SARS-CoV-2 ORF3a protein
Depositing lab: Ginkgo Bioworks & Benjie Chen.
Backbone
  Vector backbone: pTwist_CMV_Puro_6
  Backbone size w/o insert (bp): 6080
  Vector type: Mammalian Expression
  Selectable markers: Puromycin
Growth in bacteria
  Bacterial resistance: Ampicillin, 100 μg/mL
  Growth temperature: 37°C
  Growth strain: DH5alpha
  Copy number: High Copy
Gene/Insert
  Gene/Insert name: SARS-CoV-2 ORF3a protein
  Species: Severe acute respiratory syndrome coronavirus 2
  Insert size (bp): 821
  Mutation: wt
  Entrez Gene: ORF3a (a.k.a. GU280_gp03)
  Promoter: CMV
  Tag / fusion protein: Cleavable TEV;3xFlag (C terminal on backbone)
  Cloning method: Unknown
Resource information
  A portion of this plasmid was derived from a plasmid made by: GinkgoBioworks
Depositor comments: NCBI reference sequence: YP_009724391.1
How to cite: pGBW-m4133648 was a gift from Ginkgo Bioworks & Benjie Chen (Addgene plasmid # 152156 ; http://n2t.net/addgene:152156 ; RRID:Addgene_152156)
