[The description below was written by a language model from this plasmid's Addgene catalogue record and pLannotate feature annotations shown in this document.]
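Description:
pGBW-m4133648 is a mammalian expression plasmid built on the pTwist_CMV_Puro_6 backbone for producing the wild-type SARS-CoV-2 ORF3a accessory protein in cultured cells. It is maintained in E. coli as a high-copy plasmid through a ColE1/pUC-type origin and selected with ampicillin via a full-length β-lactamase gene. For selection in mammalian cells it carries a separate cassette in which the human ubiquitin C promoter drives puromycin N-acetyltransferase, ending in a synthetic poly(A) signal.

The payload is the roughly 0.8 kb ORF3a coding sequence, placed downstream of the human cytomegalovirus immediate-early enhancer and promoter elements and followed by an SV40 polyadenylation signal. According to the catalogue entry, the backbone supplies a C-terminal fusion consisting of a TEV protease cleavage site and a 3xFLAG epitope. The automated annotation picks up only a FLAG fragment shortly after the ORF, which fits this arrangement but does not resolve the TEV site or the full triple tag. The tag permits detection or affinity capture of the protein, and the TEV site allows the tag to be removed afterwards. Bacterial T7 and rrnG terminators, additional synthetic poly(A) signals and short β-globin insulator elements flank the expression units and presumably limit transcriptional read-through and interference between the cassettes.

ORF3a is annotated as a viroporin-forming protein of endosomes and lysosomes, implicated in virion egress and in blocking autophagosome–lysosome fusion. The plasmid therefore suits transient or puromycin-selected expression for localization, interaction and functional studies. The depositor sequence and the repository's sequencing result show the same feature order but differ by a few nucleotides in length and in their numbering start point.
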