Features (pLannotate 1.2.2; 20 found; start..end, strand, type, name):
      5..829     +  CDS            AP3A_SARS2: Experimental evidence at protein level: Swiss-Prot protein existence level 1. Plays a role in virus egress via lysosomal trafficking (PubMed:33157038, PubMed:33422265). Forms homotetrameric ion channels (viroporin) localized at endosomes and lysosomes, that may induce deacidification of lysosomes thereby allowing safe virion egress through lysosomal trafficking (By similarity) (PubMed:33157038, PubMed:33422265). Also blocks formation of autolysosomes through binding and sequestering host TMUB1/HOPS on late endosomes. This prevents fusion of autophagosomes with lysosomes, disrupting autophagy a
    896..918     +  CDS            FLAG (fragment): FLAG® epitope tag, followed by an enterokinase cleavage site
    972..1093    -  polyA_signal   SV40 poly(A) signal: SV40 polyadenylation signal
   1116..1185    -  CDS            large T antigen (fragment): large T antigen from SV40 (simian virus 40)
   1208..1254    +  terminator     T7 terminator: transcription terminator for bacteriophage T7 RNA polymerase
   1284..1420    +  terminator     rrnG terminator: transcription terminator from the E. coli ribosomal RNA rrnG operon (Albrechtsen et al., 1991)
   1465..1536    +  misc_feature   3' β-globin insulator: insulator downstream of the human β-globin locus (Farrell et al., 2002)
   1762..2350    -  rep_origin     ori: high-copy-number ColE1/pMB1/pBR322/pUC origin of replication
   2522..2586    -  CDS            bla(M) (fragment): β-lactamase lacking the signal sequence; bla(M); allows cytosolic expression of β-lactamase
   2850..4059    +  promoter       UbC promoter: human ubiquitin C promoter
   4063..4660    +  CDS            PuroR (fragment): puromycin N-acetyltransferase; pac from Streptomyces; confers resistance to puromycin
   4689..4737    +  polyA_signal   poly(A) signal: synthetic polyadenylation signal
   5003..5863    +  CDS            AmpR: β-lactamase; bla; confers resistance to ampicillin, carbenicillin, and related antibiotics
   5876..6012    +  terminator     rrnG terminator: transcription terminator from the E. coli ribosomal RNA rrnG operon (Albrechtsen et al., 1991)
   6157..6228    +  misc_feature   5' β-globin insulator: insulator upstream of the human β-globin locus (Farrell et al., 2002)
   6233..6279    -  terminator     T7 terminator: transcription terminator for bacteriophage T7 RNA polymerase
   6297..6345    -  polyA_signal   poly(A) signal: synthetic polyadenylation signal
   6426..6729    +  enhancer       CMV enhancer: human cytomegalovirus immediate early enhancer
   6802..6819    -  promoter       CMV promoter (fragment): human cytomegalovirus (CMV) immediate early promoter
   6882..6933    +  promoter       CMVd2 promoter: truncated human cytomegalovirus (CMV) immediate early promoter that yields moderately reduced expression relative to the full-length promoter
>Addgene plasmid #152156 | pGBW-m4133648 | depositor full sequence | sequence record 295168 | Full Sequence
CACCATGGATTTGTTTATGAGAATCTTCACAATTGGAACTGTAACTTTGAAGCAAGGTGAAATCAAGGAT
GCTACTCCTTCAGATTTTGTTCGCGCTACTGCAACGATACCGATACAAGCCTCACTCCCTTTCGGATGGC
TTATTGTTGGCGTTGCACTTCTTGCTGTTTTTCAGAGCGCTTCCAAAATCATAACCCTCAAAAAGAGATG
GCAACTAGCACTCTCCAAGGGTGTTCACTTTGTTTGCAACTTGCTGTTGTTGTTTGTAACAGTTTACTCA
CACCTTTTGCTCGTTGCTGCTGGCCTTGAAGCCCCTTTTCTCTATCTTTATGCTTTAGTCTACTTCTTGC
AGAGTATAAACTTTGTAAGAATAATAATGAGGCTTTGGCTTTGCTGGAAATGCCGTTCCAAAAACCCATT
ACTTTATGATGCCAACTATTTTCTTTGCTGGCATACTAATTGTTACGACTATTGTATACCTTACAATAGT
GTAACTTCTTCAATTGTCATTACTTCAGGTGATGGCACAACAAGTCCTATTTCTGAACATGACTACCAGA
TTGGTGGTTATACTGAAAAATGGGAATCTGGAGTAAAAGACTGTGTTGTATTACACAGTTACTTCACTTC
AGACTATTACCAGCTGTACTCAACTCAATTGAGTACAGACACTGGTGTTGAACATGTTACCTTCTTCATC
TACAATAAAATTGTTGATGAGCCTGAAGAACATGTCCAAATTCACACAATCGACGGTTCATCCGGAGTTG
TTAATCCAGTAATGGAACCAATTTATGATGAACCGACGACGACTACTAGCGTGCCTTTGGAAAACCTTTA
CTTTCAGTCGATGGATTATAAGGACCACGATGGAGACTACAAAGATCATGACATTGATTACAAGGACGAC
GATGACAAATAAGCTAGCTTGACTGACTGAGATACAGCGTACCTTCAGCTCACAGACATGATAAGATACA
TTGATGAGTTTGGACAAACCACAACTAGAATGCAGTGAAAAAAATGCTTTATTTGTGAAATTTGTGATGC
TATTGCTTTATTTGTAACCATTATAAGCTGCAATAAACAAGTTAACAACAACAATTGCATTCATTTTATG
TTTCAGGTTCAGGGGGAGGTGTGGGAGGTTTTTTAAAGCAAGTAAAACCTCTACAAATGTGGTATTGGCC
CATCTCTATCGGTATCGTAGCATAACCCCTTGGGGCCTCTAAACGGGTCTTGAGGGGTTTTTTGTGCCCC
TCGGGCCGGATTGCTATCTACCGGCATTGGCGCAGAAAAAAATGCCTGATGCGACGCTGCGCGTCTTATA
CTCCCACATATGCCAGATTCAGCAACGGATACGGCTTCCCCAACTTGCCCACTTCCATACGTGTCCTCCT
TACCAGAAATTTATCCTTAAGGTCGTCAGCTATCCTGCAGGCGATCTCTCGATTTCGATCAAGACATTCC
TTTAATGGTCTTTTCTGGACACCACTAGGGGTCAGAAGTAGTTCATCAAACTTTCTTCCCTCCCTAATCT
CATTGGTTACCTTGGGCTATCGAAACTTAATTAACCAGTCAAGTCAGCTACTTGGCGAGATCGACTTGTC
TGGGTTTCGACTACGCTCAGAATTGCGTCAGTCAAGTTCGATCTGGTCCTTGCTATTGCACCCGTTCTCC
GATTACGAGTTTCATTTAAATCATGTGAGCAAAAGGCCAGCAAAAGGCCAGGAACCGTAAAAAGGCCGCG
TTGCTGGCGTTTTTCCATAGGCTCCGCCCCCCTGACGAGCATCACAAAAATCGACGCTCAAGTCAGAGGT
GGCGAAACCCGACAGGACTATAAAGATACCAGGCGTTTCCCCCTGGAAGCTCCCTCGTGCGCTCTCCTGT
TCCGACCCTGCCGCTTACCGGATACCTGTCCGCCTTTCTCCCTTCGGGAAGCGTGGCGCTTTCTCATAGC
TCACGCTGTAGGTATCTCAGTTCGGTGTAGGTCGTTCGCTCCAAGCTGGGCTGTGTGCACGAACCCCCCG
TTCAGCCCGACCGCTGCGCCTTATCCGGTAACTATCGTCTTGAGTCCAACCCGGTAAGACACGACTTATC
GCCACTGGCAGCAGCCACTGGTAACAGGATTAGCAGAGCGAGGTATGTAGGCGGTGCTACAGAGTTCTTG
AAGTGGTGGCCTAACTACGGCTACACTAGAAGAACAGTATTTGGTATCTGCGCTCTGCTGAAGCCAGTTA
CCTTCGGAAAAAGAGTTGGTAGCTCTTGATCCGGCAAACAAACCACCGCTGGTAGCGGTGGTTTTTTTGT
TTGCAAGCAGCAGATTACGCGCAGAAAAAAAGGATCTCAAGAAGATCCTTTGATCTTTTCTACGGGGTCT
GACGCTCAGTGGAACGAAAACTCACGTTAAGGGATTTTGGTCATGAGATTATCAAAAAGGATCTTCACCT
AGATCCTTTTAAATTAAAAATGAAGTTTTAAATCAATCTAAAGTATATATGAGTAAACTTGGTCTGACAG
TTACCAATGCTTAATCAGTGAGGCACCTATCTCAGCGATCTGTCTATTTCGTTCATCCATAGTTGCATTT
AAATTTCCGAACTCTCCAAGGCCCTCGTCGGAAAATCTTCAAACCTTTCGTCCGATCCATCTTGCAGGCT
ACCTCTCGAACGAACTATCGCAAGTCTCTTGGCCGGCCTTGCGCCTTGGCTATTGCTTGGCAGCGCCTAT
CGCCAGGTATTACTCCAATCCCGAATATCCGAGATCGGGATCACCCGAGAGAAGTTCAACCTACATCCTC
AATCCCGATCTATCCGAGATCCGAGGAATATCGAAATCGGGGCGCGCCTGGCCTCCGCGCCGGGTTTTGG
CGCCTCCCGCGGGCGCCCCCCTCGTCACGGCGAGCGCTGCCACGTCAGACGAAGGGCGCAGGAGCGTCCT
GATCCTTCCGCCCGGACGCTCAGGACAGCGGCCCGCTGCTCATAAGACTCGGCCTTAGAACCCCAGTATC
AGCAGAAGGACATTTTAGGACGGGACTTGGGTGACTCTAGGGCACTGGTTTTCTTTCCAGAGAGCGGAAC
AGGCGAGGAAAAGTAGTCCCTTCTCGGCGATTCTGCGGAGGGATCTCCGTGGGGCGGTGAACGCCGATGA
TTATATAAGGACGCGCCGGGTGTGGCACAGCTAGTTCCGTCGCAGCCGGGATTTGGGTCGCGGTTCTTGT
TTGTGGATCGCTGTGATCGTCACTTGGTGAGTAGCGGGCTGCTGGGCTGGCCGGGGCTTTCGTGGCCGCC
GGGCCGCTCGGTGGGACGGAAGCGTGTGGAGAGACCGCCAAGGGCTGTAGTCTGGGTCCGCGAGCAAGGT
TGCCCTGAACTGGGGGTTGGGGGGAGCGCAGCAAAATGGCGGCTGTTCCCGAGTCTTGAATGGAAGACGC
TTGTGAGGCGGGCTGTGAGGTCGTTGAAACAAGGTGGGGGGCATGGTGGGCGGCAAGAACCCAAGGTCTT
GAGCCCTTCGCTAATGCGGGAAAGCTCTTATTCGGGTGAGATGGGCTGGGCACCATCTGGGGACCCTGAC
GTGAAGTTTGTCACTGACTGGAGAACTCGGTTTGTCGTCTGTTGCGGGGGCGGCAGTTATGGCGGTGCCG
TTGGGCAGTGCACCCGTACCTTTGGGAGCGCGCGCCCTCGTCGTGTCGTGACGTCACCCGTTCTGTTGGC
TTATAATGCAGGGTGGGGCCACCTGCCGGTAGGTGTGCGGTAGGCTTTTCTCCGTCGCAGGACGCAGGGT
TCGGGCCTAGGGTAGGCTCTCCTGAATCGACAGGCGCCGGACCTCTGGTGAGGGGAGGGATAAGTGAGGC
GTCAGTTTCTTTGGTCGGTTTTATGTACCTATCTTCTTAAGTAGCTGAAGCTCCGGTTTTGAACTATGCG
CTCGGGGTTGGCGAGTGTGTTTTGTGAAGTTTTTTAGGCACCTTTTGAAATGTAATCATTTGGGTCAATA
TGTAATTTTCAGTGTTAGACTTGTAAATTGTCCGCTAAATTCTGGCCGTTTTTGGCTTTTTTGTTAGACA
ACATGACCGAGTACAAGCCCACGGTGCGCCTCGCCACCCGCGACGACGTCCCCAGGGCCGTACGCACCCT
CGCCGCCGCGTTCGCCGACTACCCCGCCACGCGCCACACCGTCGATCCGGACCGCCACATCGAGCGGGTC
ACCGAGCTGCAAGAACTCTTCCTCACGCGCGTCGGGCTCGACATCGGCAAGGTGTGGGTCGCGGACGACG
GCGCCGCGGTGGCGGTCTGGACCACGCCGGAGAGCGTCGAAGCGGGGGCGGTGTTCGCCGAGATCGGCCC
GCGCATGGCCGAGTTGAGCGGTTCCCGGCTGGCCGCGCAGCAACAGATGGAGGGCCTCCTGGCGCCGCAC
CGGCCCAAGGAGCCCGCGTGGTTCCTGGCCACCGTCGGCGTCTCGCCCGACCACCAGGGCAAGGGTCTGG
GCAGCGCCGTCGTGCTCCCCGGAGTGGAGGCCGCCGAGCGCGCCGGGGTGCCCGCCTTCCTGGAGACCTC
CGCGCCCCGCAACCTCCCCTTCTACGAGCGGCTCGGCTTCACCGTCACCGCCGACGTCGAGGTGCCCGAA
GGACCGCGCACCTGGTGCATGACCCGCAAGCCCGGTGCCTAGGCTAGTATGTAAGCCTAGTCTTAGATAA
TAAAATCGCTATCCATCGAAGATGGATGTGTGTTGGTTTTTTGTGTGTGTAACGCTAGGCGCGCCTGGTG
TACCGAGAACGATCCTCTCAGTGCGAGTCTCGACGATCCATATCGTTGCTTGGCAGTCAGCCAGTCGGAA
TCCAGCTTGGGACCCAGGAAGTCCAATCGTCAGATATTGTACTCAAGCCTGGTCACGGCAGCGTACCGAT
CTGTTTAAACCTAGATATTGATAGTCTGATCGGTCAACGTATAATCGAGTCCTAGCTTTTGCAAACATCT
ATCAAGAGACAGGATCAGCAGGAGGCTTTCGCATGAGTATTCAACATTTCCGTGTCGCCCTTATTCCCTT
TTTTGCGGCATTTTGCCTTCCTGTTTTTGCTCACCCAGAAACGCTGGTGAAAGTAAAAGATGCTGAAGAT
CAGTTGGGTGCGCGAGTGGGTTACATCGAACTGGATCTCAACAGCGGTAAGATCCTTGAGAGTTTTCGCC
CCGAAGAACGCTTTCCAATGATGAGCACTTTTAAAGTTCTGCTATGTGGCGCGGTATTATCCCGTATTGA
CGCCGGGCAAGAGCAACTCGGTCGCCGCATACACTATTCTCAGAATGACTTGGTTGAGTATTCACCAGTC
ACAGAAAAGCATCTTACGGATGGCATGACAGTAAGAGAATTATGCAGTGCTGCCATAACCATGAGTGATA
ACACTGCGGCCAACTTACTTCTGACAACGATTGGAGGACCGAAGGAGCTAACCGCTTTTTTGCACAACAT
GGGGGATCATGTAACTCGCCTTGATCGTTGGGAACCGGAGCTGAATGAAGCCATACCAAACGACGAGCGT
GACACCACGATGCCTGTAGCAATGGCAACAACCTTGCGTAAACTATTAACTGGCGAACTACTTACTCTAG
CTTCCCGGCAACAGTTGATAGACTGGATGGAGGCGGATAAAGTTGCAGGACCACTTCTGCGCTCGGCCCT
TCCGGCTGGCTGGTTTATTGCTGATAAATCTGGAGCCGGTGAGCGTGGGTCTCGCGGTATCATTGCAGCA
CTGGGGCCAGATGGTAAGCCCTCCCGTATCGTAGTTATCTACACGACGGGGAGTCAGGCAACTATGGATG
AACGAAATAGACAGATCGCTGAGATAGGTGCCTCACTGATTAAGCATTGGTAACCGATTCTAGGTGCATT
GGCGCAGAAAAAAATGCCTGATGCGACGCTGCGCGTCTTATACTCCCACATATGCCAGATTCAGCAACGG
ATACGGCTTCCCCAACTTGCCCACTTCCATACGTGTCCTCCTTACCAGAAATTTATCCTTAAGATCGTTT
AAACTCGACTCTGGCTCTATCGAATCTCCGTCGTTTCGAGCTTACGCGAACAGCCGTGGCGCTCATTTGC
TCGTCGGGCATCGAATCTCGTCAGCTATCGTCAGCTTACCTTTTTGGCAGCGATCGCGGCTCCCGACATC
TTGGACCATTAGCTCCACAGGTATCTTCTTCCCTCTAGTGGTCATAACAGCAGCTTCAGCTACCTCTCAA
TTCAAAAAACCCCTCAAGACCCGTTTAGAGGCCCCAAGGGGTTATGCTATCAATCGTTGCGTTACACACA
CAAAAAACCAACACACATCCATCTTCGATGGATAGCGATTTTATTATCTAACTGCTGATCGAGTGTAGCC
AGATCTAGTAATCAATTACGGGGTCATTAGTTCATAGCCCATATATGGAGTTCCGCGTTACATAACTTAC
GGTAAATGGCCCGCCTGGCTGACCGCCCAACGACCCCCGCCCATTGACGTCAATAATGACGTATGTTCCC
ATAGTAACGCCAATAGGGACTTTCCATTGACGTCAATGGGTGGAGTATTTACGGTAAACTGCCCACTTGG
CAGTACATCAAGTGTATCATATGCCAAGTACGCCCCCTATTGACGTCAATGACGGTAAATGGCCCGCCTG
GCATTATGCCCAGTACATGACCTTATGGGACTTTCCTACTTGGCAGTACATCTACGTATTAGTCATCGCT
ATTACCATGCTGATGCGGTTTTGGCAGTACATCAATGGGCGTGGATAGCGGTTTGACTCACGGGGATTTC
CAAGTCTCCACCCCATTGACGTCAATGGGAGTTTGTTTTGGCACCAAAATCAACGGGACTTTCCAAAATG
TCGTAACAACTCCGCCCCATTGACGCAAATGGGCGGTAGGCGTGTACGGTGGGAGGTCTATATAAGCAGA
GCTGGTTTAGTGAACCGTCAGATCAGATCTTTGTCGATCCTACCATCCACTCGACACACCCGCCAGCGGC
CGC
