Features (pLannotate 1.2.2; 21 found; start..end, strand, type, name):
      1..304     +  enhancer       CMV enhancer: human cytomegalovirus immediate early enhancer
    377..394     -  promoter       CMV promoter (fragment): human cytomegalovirus (CMV) immediate early promoter
    457..508     +  promoter       CMVd2 promoter: truncated human cytomegalovirus (CMV) immediate early promoter that yields moderately reduced expression relative to the full-length promoter
    583..1407    +  CDS            AP3A_SARS2: Experimental evidence at protein level: Swiss-Prot protein existence level 1. Plays a role in virus egress via lysosomal trafficking (PubMed:33157038, PubMed:33422265). Forms homotetrameric ion channels (viroporin) localized at endosomes and lysosomes, that may induce deacidification of lysosomes thereby allowing safe virion egress through lysosomal trafficking (By similarity) (PubMed:33157038, PubMed:33422265). Also blocks formation of autolysosomes through binding and sequestering host TMUB1/HOPS on late endosomes. This prevents fusion of autophagosomes with lysosomes, disrupting autophagy a
   1474..1496    +  CDS            FLAG (fragment): FLAG® epitope tag, followed by an enterokinase cleavage site
   1550..1671    -  polyA_signal   SV40 poly(A) signal: SV40 polyadenylation signal
   1694..1763    -  CDS            large T antigen (fragment): large T antigen from SV40 (simian virus 40)
   1786..1832    +  terminator     T7 terminator: transcription terminator for bacteriophage T7 RNA polymerase
   1862..1998    +  terminator     rrnG terminator: transcription terminator from the E. coli ribosomal RNA rrnG operon (Albrechtsen et al., 1991)
   2043..2114    +  misc_feature   3' β-globin insulator: insulator downstream of the human β-globin locus (Farrell et al., 2002)
   2340..2928    -  rep_origin     ori: high-copy-number ColE1/pMB1/pBR322/pUC origin of replication
   3100..3164    -  CDS            bla(M) (fragment): β-lactamase lacking the signal sequence; bla(M); allows cytosolic expression of β-lactamase
   3428..4637    +  promoter       UbC promoter: human ubiquitin C promoter
   4641..5238    +  CDS            PuroR (fragment): puromycin N-acetyltransferase; pac from Streptomyces; confers resistance to puromycin
   5267..5315    +  polyA_signal   poly(A) signal: synthetic polyadenylation signal
   5581..6441    +  CDS            AmpR: β-lactamase; bla; confers resistance to ampicillin, carbenicillin, and related antibiotics
   6454..6590    +  terminator     rrnG terminator: transcription terminator from the E. coli ribosomal RNA rrnG operon (Albrechtsen et al., 1991)
   6742..6813    +  misc_feature   5' β-globin insulator: insulator upstream of the human β-globin locus (Farrell et al., 2002)
   6818..6864    -  terminator     T7 terminator: transcription terminator for bacteriophage T7 RNA polymerase
   6882..6930    -  polyA_signal   poly(A) signal: synthetic polyadenylation signal
   6961..7010    +  enhancer       CMV enhancer (fragment): human cytomegalovirus immediate early enhancer
>Addgene plasmid #152156 | pGBW-m4133648 | addgene full sequence | sequence record 310427 | Addgene NGS Result
CGTTACATAACTTACGGTAAATGGCCCGCCTGGCTGACCGCCCAACGACCCCCGCCCATTGACGTCAATA
ATGACGTATGTTCCCATAGTAACGCCAATAGGGACTTTCCATTGACGTCAATGGGTGGAGTATTTACGGT
AAACTGCCCACTTGGCAGTACATCAAGTGTATCATATGCCAAGTACGCCCCCTATTGACGTCAATGACGG
TAAATGGCCCGCCTGGCATTATGCCCAGTACATGACCTTATGGGACTTTCCTACTTGGCAGTACATCTAC
GTATTAGTCATCGCTATTACCATGCTGATGCGGTTTTGGCAGTACATCAATGGGCGTGGATAGCGGTTTG
ACTCACGGGGATTTCCAAGTCTCCACCCCATTGACGTCAATGGGAGTTTGTTTTGGCACCAAAATCAACG
GGACTTTCCAAAATGTCGTAACAACTCCGCCCCATTGACGCAAATGGGCGGTAGGCGTGTACGGTGGGAG
GTCTATATAAGCAGAGCTGGTTTAGTGAACCGTCAGATCAGATCTTTGTCGATCCTACCATCCACTCGAC
ACACCCGCCAGCGGCCGCCACCATGGATTTGTTTATGAGAATCTTCACAATTGGAACTGTAACTTTGAAG
CAAGGTGAAATCAAGGATGCTACTCCTTCAGATTTTGTTCGCGCTACTGCAACGATACCGATACAAGCCT
CACTCCCTTTCGGATGGCTTATTGTTGGCGTTGCACTTCTTGCTGTTTTTCAGAGCGCTTCCAAAATCAT
AACCCTCAAAAAGAGATGGCAACTAGCACTCTCCAAGGGTGTTCACTTTGTTTGCAACTTGCTGTTGTTG
TTTGTAACAGTTTACTCACACCTTTTGCTCGTTGCTGCTGGCCTTGAAGCCCCTTTTCTCTATCTTTATG
CTTTAGTCTACTTCTTGCAGAGTATAAACTTTGTAAGAATAATAATGAGGCTTTGGCTTTGCTGGAAATG
CCGTTCCAAAAACCCATTACTTTATGATGCCAACTATTTTCTTTGCTGGCATACTAATTGTTACGACTAT
TGTATACCTTACAATAGTGTAACTTCTTCAATTGTCATTACTTCAGGTGATGGCACAACAAGTCCTATTT
CTGAACATGACTACCAGATTGGTGGTTATACTGAAAAATGGGAATCTGGAGTAAAAGACTGTGTTGTATT
ACACAGTTACTTCACTTCAGACTATTACCAGCTGTACTCAACTCAATTGAGTACAGACACTGGTGTTGAA
CATGTTACCTTCTTCATCTACAATAAAATTGTTGATGAGCCTGAAGAACATGTCCAAATTCACACAATCG
ACGGTTCATCCGGAGTTGTTAATCCAGTAATGGAACCAATTTATGATGAACCGACGACGACTACTAGCGT
GCCTTTGGAAAACCTTTACTTTCAGTCGATGGATTATAAGGACCACGATGGAGACTACAAAGATCATGAC
ATTGATTACAAGGACGACGATGACAAATAAGCTAGCTTGACTGACTGAGATACAGCGTACCTTCAGCTCA
CAGACATGATAAGATACATTGATGAGTTTGGACAAACCACAACTAGAATGCAGTGAAAAAAATGCTTTAT
TTGTGAAATTTGTGATGCTATTGCTTTATTTGTAACCATTATAAGCTGCAATAAACAAGTTAACAACAAC
AATTGCATTCATTTTATGTTTCAGGTTCAGGGGGAGGTGTGGGAGGTTTTTTAAAGCAAGTAAAACCTCT
ACAAATGTGGTATTGGCCCATCTCTATCGGTATCGTAGCATAACCCCTTGGGGCCTCTAAACGGGTCTTG
AGGGGTTTTTTGTGCCCCTCGGGCCGGATTGCTATCTACCGGCATTGGCGCAGAAAAAAATGCCTGATGC
GACGCTGCGCGTCTTATACTCCCACATATGCCAGATTCAGCAACGGATACGGCTTCCCCAACTTGCCCAC
TTCCATACGTGTCCTCCTTACCAGAAATTTATCCTTAAGGTCGTCAGCTATCCTGCAGGCGATCTCTCGA
TTTCGATCAAGACATTCCTTTAATGGTCTTTTCTGGACACCACTAGGGGTCAGAAGTAGTTCATCAAACT
TTCTTCCCTCCCTAATCTCATTGGTTACCTTGGGCTATCGAAACTTAATTAACCAGTCAAGTCAGCTACT
TGGCGAGATCGACTTGTCTGGGTTTCGACTACGCTCAGAATTGCGTCAGTCAAGTTCGATCTGGTCCTTG
CTATTGCACCCGTTCTCCGATTACGAGTTTCATTTAAATCATGTGAGCAAAAGGCCAGCAAAAGGCCAGG
AACCGTAAAAAGGCCGCGTTGCTGGCGTTTTTCCATAGGCTCCGCCCCCCTGACGAGCATCACAAAAATC
GACGCTCAAGTCAGAGGTGGCGAAACCCGACAGGACTATAAAGATACCAGGCGTTTCCCCCTGGAAGCTC
CCTCGTGCGCTCTCCTGTTCCGACCCTGCCGCTTACCGGATACCTGTCCGCCTTTCTCCCTTCGGGAAGC
GTGGCGCTTTCTCATAGCTCACGCTGTAGGTATCTCAGTTCGGTGTAGGTCGTTCGCTCCAAGCTGGGCT
GTGTGCACGAACCCCCCGTTCAGCCCGACCGCTGCGCCTTATCCGGTAACTATCGTCTTGAGTCCAACCC
GGTAAGACACGACTTATCGCCACTGGCAGCAGCCACTGGTAACAGGATTAGCAGAGCGAGGTATGTAGGC
GGTGCTACAGAGTTCTTGAAGTGGTGGCCTAACTACGGCTACACTAGAAGAACAGTATTTGGTATCTGCG
CTCTGCTGAAGCCAGTTACCTTCGGAAAAAGAGTTGGTAGCTCTTGATCCGGCAAACAAACCACCGCTGG
TAGCGGTGGTTTTTTTGTTTGCAAGCAGCAGATTACGCGCAGAAAAAAAGGATCTCAAGAAGATCCTTTG
ATCTTTTCTACGGGGTCTGACGCTCAGTGGAACGAAAACTCACGTTAAGGGATTTTGGTCATGAGATTAT
CAAAAAGGATCTTCACCTAGATCCTTTTAAATTAAAAATGAAGTTTTAAATCAATCTAAAGTATATATGA
GTAAACTTGGTCTGACAGTTACCAATGCTTAATCAGTGAGGCACCTATCTCAGCGATCTGTCTATTTCGT
TCATCCATAGTTGCATTTAAATTTCCGAACTCTCCAAGGCCCTCGTCGGAAAATCTTCAAACCTTTCGTC
CGATCCATCTTGCAGGCTACCTCTCGAACGAACTATCGCAAGTCTCTTGGCCGGCCTTGCGCCTTGGCTA
TTGCTTGGCAGCGCCTATCGCCAGGTATTACTCCAATCCCGAATATCCGAGATCGGGATCACCCGAGAGA
AGTTCAACCTACATCCTCAATCCCGATCTATCCGAGATCCGAGGAATATCGAAATCGGGGCGCGCCTGGC
CTCCGCGCCGGGTTTTGGCGCCTCCCGCGGGCGCCCCCCTCGTCACGGCGAGCGCTGCCACGTCAGACGA
AGGGCGCAGGAGCGTCCTGATCCTTCCGCCCGGACGCTCAGGACAGCGGCCCGCTGCTCATAAGACTCGG
CCTTAGAACCCCAGTATCAGCAGAAGGACATTTTAGGACGGGACTTGGGTGACTCTAGGGCACTGGTTTT
CTTTCCAGAGAGCGGAACAGGCGAGGAAAAGTAGTCCCTTCTCGGCGATTCTGCGGAGGGATCTCCGTGG
GGCGGTGAACGCCGATGATTATATAAGGACGCGCCGGGTGTGGCACAGCTAGTTCCGTCGCAGCCGGGAT
TTGGGTCGCGGTTCTTGTTTGTGGATCGCTGTGATCGTCACTTGGTGAGTAGCGGGCTGCTGGGCTGGCC
GGGGCTTTCGTGGCCGCCGGGCCGCTCGGTGGGACGGAAGCGTGTGGAGAGACCGCCAAGGGCTGTAGTC
TGGGTCCGCGAGCAAGGTTGCCCTGAACTGGGGGTTGGGGGGAGCGCAGCAAAATGGCGGCTGTTCCCGA
GTCTTGAATGGAAGACGCTTGTGAGGCGGGCTGTGAGGTCGTTGAAACAAGGTGGGGGGCATGGTGGGCG
GCAAGAACCCAAGGTCTTGAGCCCTTCGCTAATGCGGGAAAGCTCTTATTCGGGTGAGATGGGCTGGGCA
CCATCTGGGGACCCTGACGTGAAGTTTGTCACTGACTGGAGAACTCGGTTTGTCGTCTGTTGCGGGGGCG
GCAGTTATGGCGGTGCCGTTGGGCAGTGCACCCGTACCTTTGGGAGCGCGCGCCCTCGTCGTGTCGTGAC
GTCACCCGTTCTGTTGGCTTATAATGCAGGGTGGGGCCACCTGCCGGTAGGTGTGCGGTAGGCTTTTCTC
CGTCGCAGGACGCAGGGTTCGGGCCTAGGGTAGGCTCTCCTGAATCGACAGGCGCCGGACCTCTGGTGAG
GGGAGGGATAAGTGAGGCGTCAGTTTCTTTGGTCGGTTTTATGTACCTATCTTCTTAAGTAGCTGAAGCT
CCGGTTTTGAACTATGCGCTCGGGGTTGGCGAGTGTGTTTTGTGAAGTTTTTTAGGCACCTTTTGAAATG
TAATCATTTGGGTCAATATGTAATTTTCAGTGTTAGACTTGTAAATTGTCCGCTAAATTCTGGCCGTTTT
TGGCTTTTTTGTTAGACAACATGACCGAGTACAAGCCCACGGTGCGCCTCGCCACCCGCGACGACGTCCC
CAGGGCCGTACGCACCCTCGCCGCCGCGTTCGCCGACTACCCCGCCACGCGCCACACCGTCGATCCGGAC
CGCCACATCGAGCGGGTCACCGAGCTGCAAGAACTCTTCCTCACGCGCGTCGGGCTCGACATCGGCAAGG
TGTGGGTCGCGGACGACGGCGCCGCGGTGGCGGTCTGGACCACGCCGGAGAGCGTCGAAGCGGGGGCGGT
GTTCGCCGAGATCGGCCCGCGCATGGCCGAGTTGAGCGGTTCCCGGCTGGCCGCGCAGCAACAGATGGAG
GGCCTCCTGGCGCCGCACCGGCCCAAGGAGCCCGCGTGGTTCCTGGCCACCGTCGGCGTCTCGCCCGACC
ACCAGGGCAAGGGTCTGGGCAGCGCCGTCGTGCTCCCCGGAGTGGAGGCCGCCGAGCGCGCCGGGGTGCC
CGCCTTCCTGGAGACCTCCGCGCCCCGCAACCTCCCCTTCTACGAGCGGCTCGGCTTCACCGTCACCGCC
GACGTCGAGGTGCCCGAAGGACCGCGCACCTGGTGCATGACCCGCAAGCCCGGTGCCTAGGCTAGTATGT
AAGCCTAGTCTTAGATAATAAAATCGCTATCCATCGAAGATGGATGTGTGTTGGTTTTTTGTGTGTGTAA
CGCTAGGCGCGCCTGGTGTACCGAGAACGATCCTCTCAGTGCGAGTCTCGACGATCCATATCGTTGCTTG
GCAGTCAGCCAGTCGGAATCCAGCTTGGGACCCAGGAAGTCCAATCGTCAGATATTGTACTCAAGCCTGG
TCACGGCAGCGTACCGATCTGTTTAAACCTAGATATTGATAGTCTGATCGGTCAACGTATAATCGAGTCC
TAGCTTTTGCAAACATCTATCAAGAGACAGGATCAGCAGGAGGCTTTCGCATGAGTATTCAACATTTCCG
TGTCGCCCTTATTCCCTTTTTTGCGGCATTTTGCCTTCCTGTTTTTGCTCACCCAGAAACGCTGGTGAAA
GTAAAAGATGCTGAAGATCAGTTGGGTGCGCGAGTGGGTTACATCGAACTGGATCTCAACAGCGGTAAGA
TCCTTGAGAGTTTTCGCCCCGAAGAACGCTTTCCAATGATGAGCACTTTTAAAGTTCTGCTATGTGGCGC
GGTATTATCCCGTATTGACGCCGGGCAAGAGCAACTCGGTCGCCGCATACACTATTCTCAGAATGACTTG
GTTGAGTATTCACCAGTCACAGAAAAGCATCTTACGGATGGCATGACAGTAAGAGAATTATGCAGTGCTG
CCATAACCATGAGTGATAACACTGCGGCCAACTTACTTCTGACAACGATTGGAGGACCGAAGGAGCTAAC
CGCTTTTTTGCACAACATGGGGGATCATGTAACTCGCCTTGATCGTTGGGAACCGGAGCTGAATGAAGCC
ATACCAAACGACGAGCGTGACACCACGATGCCTGTAGCAATGGCAACAACCTTGCGTAAACTATTAACTG
GCGAACTACTTACTCTAGCTTCCCGGCAACAGTTGATAGACTGGATGGAGGCGGATAAAGTTGCAGGACC
ACTTCTGCGCTCGGCCCTTCCGGCTGGCTGGTTTATTGCTGATAAATCTGGAGCCGGTGAGCGTGGGTCT
CGCGGTATCATTGCAGCACTGGGGCCAGATGGTAAGCCCTCCCGTATCGTAGTTATCTACACGACGGGGA
GTCAGGCAACTATGGATGAACGAAATAGACAGATCGCTGAGATAGGTGCCTCACTGATTAAGCATTGGTA
ACCGATTCTAGGTGCATTGGCGCAGAAAAAAATGCCTGATGCGACGCTGCGCGTCTTATACTCCCACATA
TGCCAGATTCAGCAACGGATACGGCTTCCCCAACTTGCCCACTTCCATACGTGTCCTCCTTACCAGAAAT
TTATCCTTAAGATCCCGAATCGTTTAAACTCGACTCTGGCTCTATCGAATCTCCGTCGTTTCGAGCTTAC
GCGAACAGCCGTGGCGCTCATTTGCTCGTCGGGCATCGAATCTCGTCAGCTATCGTCAGCTTACCTTTTT
GGCAGCGATCGCGGCTCCCGACATCTTGGACCATTAGCTCCACAGGTATCTTCTTCCCTCTAGTGGTCAT
AACAGCAGCTTCAGCTACCTCTCAATTCAAAAAACCCCTCAAGACCCGTTTAGAGGCCCCAAGGGGTTAT
GCTATCAATCGTTGCGTTACACACACAAAAAACCAACACACATCCATCTTCGATGGATAGCGATTTTATT
ATCTAACTGCTGATCGAGTGTAGCCAGATCTAGTAATCAATTACGGGGTCATTAGTTCATAGCCCATATA
TGGAGTTCCG
